>Addgene plasmid #181742 | pAAV-CAG-DIO-CFL-SN-P2A-GCaMP6f | addgene full sequence | sequence record 358664 | Addgene NGS Result
CCTGCAGGCAGCTGCGCGCTCGCTCGCTCACTGAGGCCGCCCGGGCGTCGGGCGACCTTTGGTCGCCCGG
CCTCAGTGAGCGAGCGAGCGCGCAGAGAGGGAGTGGCCAACTCCATCACTAGGGGTTCCTGCGGCCGCAC
GCGTAACACTAGTTATTAATAGTAATCAATTACGGGGTCATTAGTTCATAGCCCATATATGGAGTTCCGC
GTTACATAACTTACGGTAAATGGCCCGCCTGGCTGACCGCCCAACGACCCCCGCCCATTGACGTCAATAA
TGACGTATGTTCCCATAGTAACGCCAATAGGGACTTTCCATTGACGTCAATGGGTGGAGTATTTACGGTA
AACTGCCCACTTGGCAGTACATCAAGTGTATCATATGCCAAGTACGCCCCCTATTGACGTCAATGACGGT
AAATGGCCCGCCTGGCATTATGCCCAGTACATGACCTTATGGGACTTTCCTACTTGGCAGTACATCTACG
TATTAGTCATCGCTATTACCATGGTCGAGGTGAGCCCCACGTTCTGCTTCACTCTCCCCATCTCCCCCCC
CTCCCCACCCCCAATTTTGTATTTATTTATTTTTTAATTATTTTGTGCAGCGATGGGGGCGGGGGGGGGG
GGGGGGCGCGCGCCRGGSGGGGSGGGGSGGGGSGGGGGGSGGGGSGGGGSGRGGCGGRGAGGKGCGGCGG
CAGCCAATCAGAGCGGCGCGCTCCGAAAGTTTCCTTTTATGGCGAGGCGGCGGCGGCGGCGGCCCTATAA
AAAGCGAAGCGCGCGGCGGGCGGGAGTCGCTGCGCGCTGCCTTCGCCCCGTGCCCCGCTCCGCCGCCGCC
TCGCGCCGCCCGCCCCGGCTCTGACTGACCGCGTTACTCCCACAGGTGAGCGGGCGGGACGGCCCTTCTC
CTCCGGGCTGTAATTAGCGCTTGGTTTAATGACGGCTTGTTTCTTTTCTGTGGCTGCGTGAAAGCCTTGA
GGGGCTCCGGGAGCGCCGGCAGGAAGGAAATGGGCGGGGAGGGCCTTCGTGCGTCGCCGCGCCGCCGTCC
CCTTCTCCCTCTCCAGCCTCGGGGCTGTCCGCGGGGGGACGGCTGCCTTCGGGGGGGACGGGGCAGGGCG
GGGTTCGGCTTCTGGCGTGTGACCGGCGGCTCTAGAGCCTCTGCTAACCATGTTCATGCCTTCTTCTTTT
TCCTACAGCTCCTGGGCAACGTGCTGGTTATTGTGCTGTCTCATCATTTTGGCAAAGAATTGCGGCCCAA
CGGTACCGGATCCTCTAGAGTCGACTCCGGAATAACTTCGTATAGGATACTTTATACGAAGTTATGCAGA
ATGGTAGCTGGATTGTAGCTGCTATTAGCAATATGAAACCTCTTAATAACTTCGTATAGCATACATTATA
CGAAGTTATGGCGCGCCTCACTTCGCTGTCATCATTTGTACAAACTCTTCGTAGTTTACCTGACCATCCC
CATCGATGTCTGCTTCCCTGATCATTTCATCAACCTCTTCATCTGTTAACTTCTCTCCAAGGTTTGTCAT
CACGTGGCGAAGCTCTGCTGCACTGATGTAGCCATTGCCATCCTTATCAAACACACCGAACGCTTCTCTA
ATTTCTTCTTCCGTGTCCCTGTATTTCATTTTTCTTGCCATCATTGTCAGGAACTCAGGGAAGTCGATTG
TGCCGTCACCGTCGGCATCTACTTCATTGATCATGTCCTGCAGCTCTGCTTCTGTGGGGTTCTGCCCCAG
AGACCGCATCACCGTCCCCAGCTCCTTGGTTGTTATTGTCCCATCCCCGTCCTTGTCAAATAGGGAGAAT
TCCTCTTTAAATTCTGCGATCTGCTCTTCAGTCAGTTGGTCCGGCAGGTTGTACTCCAGCTTGTGCCCCA
GGATGTTGCCGTCCTCCTTGAAGTCGATGCCCTTCAGCTCGATGCGGTTCACCAGGGTGTCGCCCTCGAA
CTTCACCTCGGCGCGGGTCTTGTAGTTGCCGTCGTCCTTGAAGAAGATGGTGCGCTCCTGGATGTAGCCT
TCGGGCATGGCGGACTTGAAGAAGTCGTGCTGCTTCATGTGGTCGGGGTAGCGGCTGAAGCACTGCACGC
CGTAGGTCAGGGTGGTCACGAGGGTGGGCCAGGGCACGGGCAGCTTGCCGGTGGTGCAGATGAACTTCAG
GGTCAGCTTGCCGTAGGTGGCATCGCCCTCACCCTCGCCGGACACGCTGAACTTGTGGCCGTTTACGTCG
CCGTCCAGCTCGACCAGGATGGGCACCACCCCGGTGAACAGCTCCTCGCCCTTGCTCACCATGCTCCCTC
CGGTACCGCCCTTGTACAGCTCGTCCATGCCGAGAGTGATCCCGGCGGCGGTCACGAACTCCAGCAGGAC
CATGTGATCGCGCTTCTCGTTGGGGTCTTTCGAAAGTTTGGACTGCACGCTCAGGTAGTGGTTGTCGGGC
AGCAGCACGGGGCCGTCGCCGATGGGGGTGTTCTGCTGGTAGTGGTAGGCGAGCTGCACGCCGCCGTCCT
CGATGTTGTGGCGGATCTTGAAGTTCGCCTTGATGCCGTTCTTCTGCTTGTCGGCCTTGATATAGACGTT
CTCGAGTGAGCTCAGCCGACCTATAGCTCTGACTGCGTGACCTGTCTTATTCCACTTACGACGTGATGAG
TCGACCATGGTGGCGAGATCCTTATCGTCATCGTCGTACAGATCCCGACCCATTTGCTGTCCACCAGTCA
TGCTTGCCATACCATGATGATGATGATGATGAGAACCCATGGTGACCGGTGGATCCCGGGATCCTGGGCC
AGGATTCTCCTCGACGTCACCTGCTTGTTTCAACAGGGAGAAGTTAGTGGCTCCGCTTCCCTCGAGATCC
TCGTCGCTACCGATGGCGCTGGTGATGCGGGGCACGCTGTGGGCGTAGGCCACCTCGCGCTGGCACACGT
GGTCGCGCTTGTCGCTAGTGTCCCTCGTCTGCTTGGTGATGATGGTCACGAAGTGTGGGCCGGGGATCTC
GATGGCGCGGCTGCCGTTGAAGGTCATCTTGCTGTCGAAGTGGCCCATCATCTTGCCGCCGTCGGCGGTG
GTGAAGCCGATGGTGGCGGTCTGGCGCACGGCGTTGGGGCCGTGGGGGAACATGTGGGTCTCGCTGGGCA
GGATGTCCACCAGCTGGTCGCGCATGATGGGGCCGTCGGGCTGGAAGCCGTCGCAGTTCACGGTGATGCG
GCTCACCACGCAGGTGTCGTCCAGCTCGTAGGTGTGGTGGCTGGTCATGGTGCCGTCGTTCTCGAAGCGC
ACGGTGCGGTCGATGCTCAGGCCCTCGGGGAAGCACTCCTGGGCGAAATGGCTGATGCCGTCGGGGTAGC
GGGCGAAGAAGGGCTCGCCGTACTGGATCAGGTGGCAGATGGGCTTCCAGCTCATGGGCAGCTTGCCGGT
CTCGCACACGGCGTGCACGTTGAAGTCGCCGTGGGGGAACTTGCTGCTGCCGTCGGCCACGATGGTGAAC
TTCTGGCCGTTCACCTCGCCGTCGATGAAGATTTTGAAGGTCATGTCGCTCTGGAACAGGGCGGGGCCGA
CCTCTGAACCCATTCTAGACAAAGGCTTGCCCTCCAGGGAGATGACGGCACTGCCCCCCAGCTTCTCTGC
CAGGGTGCAGCGGTCCTTGACCTCCTCGTAGCAGTTTGCTTGCAATTCATGCTTGATCCCTGTCAGCTTC
TTCTTGATGGCGTCCTTGGAGCTGGCATAAATCATTTTGCTCTTAAGTGGCGCAGACTCGGGGGCCCAGA
AGATAAACACCAGATCCTCCTTCTTGCTCTCCTTGGTCTCATAGGTTGCATCATAGAGGGCATAGCGGCA
GTCCTTATCTGGCAGCATCTTGACAAAGGTGGCGTAGGGATCGTCGACAGTCTGGCCCACATCGCCCACC
AGGATCTCCTTGCCCTCCTCCAGGATGATGTTCTTCTTGTCCTCACTCAGGCAGAAGAGCACCGCCTTCT
TGCGCTTCTTCACCTCCTCTGGCGTTGAAGACTTACGCACCTTCATGTCGTTGAACACCTTGATGACACC
ATCAGAGACAGCCACACCGGAGGCCATGCTAGCATAACTTCGTATAAAGTATCCTATACGAAGTTATTTG
CCTTAACCCAGAAATTATCACTGTTATTCTTTAGAATGGTGCAAAGAATAACTTCGTATAATGTATGCTA
TACGAAGTTATGAATTCGATATCAAGCTTATCGATAATCAACCTCTGGATTACAAAATTTGTGAAAGATT
GACTGGTATTCTTAACTATGTTGCTCCTTTTACGCTATGTGGATACGCTGCTTTAATGCCTTTGTATCAT
GCTATTGCTTCCCGTATGGCTTTCATTTTCTCCTCCTTGTATAAATCCTGGTTGCTGTCTCTTTATGAGG
AGTTGTGGCCCGTTGTCAGGCAACGTGGCGTGGTGTGCACTGTGTTTGCTGACGCAACCCCCACTGGTTG
GGGCATTGCCACCACCTGTCAGCTCCTTTCCGGGACTTTCGCTTTCCCCCTCCCTATTGCCACGGCGGAA
CTCATCGCCGCCTGCCTTGCCCGCTGCTGGACAGGGGCTCGGCTGTTGGGCACTGACAATTCCGTGGTGT
TGTCGGGGAAATCATCGTCCTTTCCTTGGCTGCTCGCCTATGTTGCCACCTGGATTCTGCGCGGGACGTC
CTTCTGCTACGTCCCTTCGGCCCTCAATCCAGCGGACCTTCCTTCCCGCGGCCTGCTGCCGGCTCTGCGG
CCTCTTCCGCGTCTTCGCCTTCGCCCTCAGACGAGTCGGATCTCCCTTTGGGCCGCCTCCCCGCATCGAT
ACCGAGCGCTGCTCGAGAGATCTACGGGTGGCATCCCTGTGACCCCTCCCCAGTGCCTCTCCTGGCCCTG
GAAGTTGCCACTCCAGTGCCCACCAGCCTTGTCCTAATAAAATTAAGTTGCATCATTTTGTCTGACTAGG
TGTCCTTCTATAATATTATGGGGTGGAGGGGGGTGGTATGGAGCAAGGGGCAAGTTGGGAAGACAACCTG
TAGGGCCTGCGGGGTCTATTGGGAACCAAGCTGGAGTGCAGTGGCACAATCTTGGCTCACTGCAATCTCC
GCCTCCTGGGTTCAAGCGATTCTCCTGCCTCAGCCTCCCGAGTTGTTGGGATTCCAGGCATGCATGACCA
GGCTCAGCTAATTTTTGTTTTTTTGGTAGAGACGGGGTTTCACCATATTGGCCAGGCTGGTCTCCAACTC
CTAATCTCAGGTGATCTACCCACCTTGGCCTCCCAAATTGCTGGGATTACAGGCGTGAACCACTGCTCCC
TTCCCTGTCCTTCTGATTTTGTAGGTAACCACGTGCGGACCGAGCGGCCGCAGGAACCCCTAGTGATGGA
GTTGGCCACTCCCTCTCTGCGCGCTCGCTCGCTCACTGAGGCCGGGCGACCAAAGGTCGCCCGACGCCCG
GGCTTTGCCCGGGCGGCCTCAGTGAGCGAGCGAGCGCGCAGCTGCCTGCAGGGGCGCCTGATGCGGTATT
TTCTCCTTACGCATCTGTGCGGTATTTCACACCGCATA
[95 nt withheld, positions 5569-5663]
T
[46 nt withheld, positions 5665-5710]
C
[141 nt withheld, positions 5712-5852]
CCTTTGACGTTGGAGTCCACGTTCTTT
[37 nt withheld, positions 5880-5916]
ACTCTATCTCGGGCTATTCTTTTGATTTATAAGGGATTTTGCCGATTTCGGTCTATTGGTTAAAAAATGA
GCTGATTTAACAAAAATTTAACGCGAATTTTAACAAAATATTAACGTTTACAATTTTATGGTGCACTCTC
AGTACAATCTGCTCTGATGCCGCATAGTTAAGCCAGCCCCGACACCCGCCAACACCCGCTGACGCGCCCT
GACGGGCTTGTCTGCTCCCGGCATCCGCTTACAGACAAGCTGTGACCGTCTCCGGGAGCTGCATGTGTCA
GAGGTTTTCACCGTCATCACCGAAACGCGCGAGACGAAAGGGCCTCGTGATACGCCTATTTTTATAGGTT
AATGTCATGATAATAATGGTTTCTTAGACGTCAGGTGGCACTTTTCGGGGAAATGTGCGCGGAACCCCTA
TTTGTTTATTTTTCTAAATACATTCAAATATGTATCCGCTCATGAGACAATAACCCTGATAAATGCTTCA
ATAATATTGAAAAAGGAAGAGTATGAGTATTCAACATTTCCGTGTCGCCCTTATTCCCTTTTTTGCGGCA
TTTTGCCTTCCTGTTTTTGCTCACCCAGAAACGCTGGTGAAAGTAAAAGATGCTGAAGATCAGTTGGGTG
CACGAGTGGGTTACATCGAACTGGATCTCAACAGCGGTAAGATCCTTGAGAGTTTTCGCCCCGAAGAACG
TTTTCCAATGATGAGCACTTTTAAAGTTCTGCTATGTGGCGCGGTATTATCCCGTATTGACGCCGGGCAA
GAGCAACTCGGTCGCCGCATACACTATTCTCAGAATGACTTGGTTGAGTACTCACCAGTCACAGAAAAGC
ATCTTACGGATGGCATGACAGTAAGAGAATTATGCAGTGCTGCCATAACCATGAGTGATAACACTGCGGC
CAACTTACTTCTGACAACGATCGGAGGACCGAAGGAGCTAACCGCTTTTTTGCACAACATGGGGGATCAT
GTAACTCGCCTTGATCGTTGGGAACCGGAGCTGAATGAAGCCATACCAAACGACGAGCGTGACACCACGA
TGCCTGTAGCAATGGCAACAACGTTGCGCAAACTATTAACTGGCGAACTACTTACTCTAGCTTCCCGGCA
ACAATTAATAGACTGGATGGAGGCGGATAAAGTTGCAGGACCACTTCTGCGCTCGGCCCTTCCGGCTGGC
TGGTTTATTGCTGATAAATCTGGAGCCGGTGAGCGTGGGTCTCGCGGTATCATTGCAGCACTGGGGCCAG
ATGGTAAGCCCTCCCGTATCGTAGTTATCTACACGACGGGGAGTCAGGCAACTATGGATGAACGAAATAG
ACAGATCGCTGAGATAGGTGCCTCACTGATTAAGCATTGGTAACTGTCAGACCAAGTTTACTCATATATA
CTTTAGATTGATTTAAAACTTCATTTTTAATTTAAAAGGATCTAGGTGAAGATCCTTTTTGATAATCTCA
TGACCAAAATCCCTTAACGTGAGTTTTCGTTCCACTGAGCGTCAGACCCCGTAGAAAAGATCAAAGGATC
TTCTTGAGATCCTTTTTTTCTGCGCGTAATCTGCTGCTTGCAAACAAAAAAACCACCGCTACCAGCGGTG
GTTTGTTTGCCGGATCAAGAGCTACCAACTCTTTTTCCGAAGGTAACTGGCTTCAGCAGAGCGCAGATAC
CAAATACTGTTCTTCTAGTGTAGCCGTAGTTAGGCCACCACTTCAAGAACTCTGTAGCACCGCCTACATA
CCTCGCTCTGCTAATCCTGTTACCAGTGGCTGCTGCCAGTGGCGATAAGTCGTGTCTTACCGGGTTGGAC
TCAAGACGATAGTTACCGGATAAGGCGCAGCGGTCGGGCTGAACGGGGGGTTCGTGCACACAGCCCAGCT
TGGAGCGAACGACCTACACCGAACTGAGATACCTACAGCGTGAGCTATGAGAAAGCGCCACGCTTCCCGA
AGGGAGAAAGGCGGACAGGTATCCGGTAAGCGGCAGGGTCGGAACAGGAGAGCGCACGAGGGAGCTTCCA
GGGGGAAACGCCTGGTATCTTTATAGTCCTGTCGGGTTTCGCCACCTCTGACTTGAGCGTCGATTTTTGT
GATGCTCGTCAGGGGGGCGGAGCCTATGGAAAAACGCCAGCAACGCGGCCTTTTTACGGTTCCTGGCCTT
TTGCTGGCCTTTTGCTCACATGT
Features (pLannotate 1.2.2; 27 found; start..end, strand, type, name):
     12..39      +  repeat_region  AAV2 ITR (fragment): inverted terminal repeat of adeno-associated virus serotype 2 inverted
     68..95      +  repeat_region  AAV2 ITR (fragment): inverted terminal repeat of adeno-associated virus serotype 2 inverted
    210..513     +  enhancer       CMV enhancer: human cytomegalovirus immediate early enhancer
    515..792     +  promoter       chicken β-actin promoter: No description available
    793..928     +  intron         hybrid intron (fragment): hybrid between chicken β-actin (CBA) and minute virus of mice (MMV) introns (Gray et al., 2011)
    993..1198    +  intron         chimeric intron (fragment): chimera between introns from chicken β-actin and rabbit β-globin
   1268..1285    +  misc_feature   MCS (fragment): pUC18/19 multiple cloning site
   1292..1325    +  protein_bind   lox2272: Cre-mediated recombination occurs in the 8-bp core sequence (GGATACTT). lox2272 sites are compatible with each other, but incompatible with loxP or loxN sites (Lee and Saito, 1988). Cre recombinase
   1326..1375    -  intron         β-globin intron (fragment): internally truncated intron from human β-globin
   1376..1409    +  protein_bind   loxP: Cre-mediated recombination occurs in the 8-bp core sequence (GCATACAT). Cre recombinase
   1418..2770    -  CDS            GCaMP6f: improved fluorescent protein-based calcium sensor (Chen et al., 2013)
   2867..3583    -  CDS            SuperNova: monomeric variant of the photosensitizing red fluorescent protein KillerRed (Takemoto et al., 2013)
   3590..4087    -  CDS            CFL1: COF1_HUMAN - Also known as CFL. Experimental evidence at protein level: Swiss-Prot protein existence level 1. Binds to F-actin and exhibits pH-sensitive F-actin depolymerizing activity (PubMed:11812157). In conjunction with the subcortical maternal complex (SCMC), plays an essential role for zygotes to progress beyond the first embryonic cell divisions via regulation of actin dynamics (PubMed:15580268). Required for the centralization of the mitotic spindle and symmetric division of zygotes (By similarity). Plays a role in the regulation of cell morphology and cytoskeletal organization in epit
   4094..4127    -  protein_bind   lox2272: Cre-mediated recombination occurs in the 8-bp core sequence (GGATACTT). lox2272 sites are compatible with each other, but incompatible with loxP or loxN sites (Lee and Saito, 1988). Cre recombinase
   4128..4177    -  intron         β-globin intron (fragment): internally truncated intron from human β-globin
   4178..4211    -  protein_bind   loxP: Cre-mediated recombination occurs in the 8-bp core sequence (GCATACAT). Cre recombinase
   4212..4236    +  misc_feature   MCS (fragment): pBluescript multiple cloning site
   4236..4824    +  misc_feature   WPRE: woodchuck hepatitis virus posttranscriptional regulatory element
   4856..5332    +  polyA_signal   hGH poly(A) signal: human growth hormone polyadenylation signal
   5372..5512    +  repeat_region  AAV2 ITR: inverted terminal repeat of adeno-associated virus serotype 2 inverted
   5517..5568    -  misc_feature   bom (fragment): basis of mobility region from pBR322
   5587..6042    +  rep_origin     f1 ori (sequence partly withheld): f1 bacteriophage origin of replication; arrow indicates direction of (+) strand synthesis
   6043..6092    -  misc_feature   bom (fragment): basis of mobility region from pBR322
   6194..6229    -  CDS            rop (fragment): Rop protein, which maintains plasmids at low copy number; rop
   6324..6428    +  promoter       AmpR promoter: bla
   6429..7289    +  CDS            AmpR: β-lactamase; bla; confers resistance to ampicillin, carbenicillin, and related antibiotics
   7460..8048    +  rep_origin     ori: high-copy-number ColE1/pMB1/pBR322/pUC origin of replication
