[The description below was written by a language model from this plasmid's Addgene catalogue record and pLannotate feature annotations shown in this document.]
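Description:
pAAV-CAG-DIO-CFL-SN-P2A-GCaMP6f is an adeno-associated virus transfer plasmid (pAAV backbone, about 8.1 kb) for Cre-dependent mammalian expression of a cofilin–SuperNova fusion together with the calcium indicator GCaMP6f. It is maintained in bacteria through a high-copy ColE1/pUC-type origin and selected with ampicillin via the β-lactamase gene. An f1 phage origin is also present. The expression cassette is flanked by AAV2 inverted terminal repeats, which allow it to be packaged into recombinant AAV particles. The annotation detects the upstream ITR only as short fragments, whereas the downstream ITR is called in full.

Expression is driven by the CAG promoter, annotated here as the CMV enhancer, chicken β-actin promoter and chimeric intron sequences. Downstream lies a DIO (double-floxed inverted) arrangement: pairs of lox2272 and loxP sites in opposing orientations bracket the roughly 2.7 kb insert, which sits on the reverse strand relative to the promoter. Without Cre the coding sequence is antisense and not translated. In Cre-expressing cells, recombination between the incompatible lox pairs inverts the insert and locks it in the sense orientation. The open reading frame then encodes human cofilin-1 (CFL1), an F-actin binding and depolymerizing protein, fused to SuperNova, a monomeric photosensitizing red fluorescent protein derived from KillerRed. This is followed by a P2A self-cleaving peptide (named in the record but not annotated in the feature table) and GCaMP6f, so the two products are made separately from one transcript. A WPRE and the human growth hormone polyadenylation signal enhance transcript stability and processing.

The stated purpose is AAV-mediated expression of CFL-SN and GCaMP6f. This combination is suited to pairing a light-activated photosensitizer attached to cofilin with calcium imaging in the same genetically defined cells, and the associated publication studied synaptic plasticity during memory consolidation.
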