Addgene plasmid #181742: pAAV-CAG-DIO-CFL-SN-P2A-GCaMP6f
Purpose: AAV vector for expressing CFL-SN and GCaMP6f
Depositing lab: Yasunori Hayashi. Depositing organization: Kyoto University, Graduate School of Medicine. Publication: Stepwise synaptic plasticity events drive the early phase of memory consolidation. Goto A, Bota A, Miya K, Wang J, Tsukamoto S, Jiang X, Hirai D, Murayama M, Matsuda T, McHugh TJ, Nagai T, Hayashi Y. Science. 2021 Nov 12;374(6569):857-863. doi: 10.1126/science.abj9195. Epub 2021 Nov 11. PubMed 34762472.
Backbone
  Vector backbone: pAAV
  Vector type: Mammalian Expression, AAV
Growth in bacteria
  Bacterial resistance: Ampicillin, 100 μg/mL
  Growth temperature: 37°C
  Growth strain: NEB Stable
  Copy number: High Copy
Gene/Insert
  Gene/Insert name: CFL-SN-P2A-GCaMP6f (alt name: hCofilin-SuperNova-GCaMP6f)
  Species: H. sapiens (human), Synthetic
  Insert size (bp): 2670
  Promoter: CAG
  Cloning method: Restriction Enzyme; 5′ cloning site AscI (not destroyed); 3′ cloning site NheI (not destroyed)
  Sequencing primers: 5′ GCAACGTGCTGGTTATTGTG; 3′ CATAGCGTAAAAGGAGCAACA
Terms and licenses: Academic/Nonprofit Terms; Industry Terms: Not Available to Industry
Depositor comments: SN and GCaMP6f were cloned from DNA deposited to Addgene. https://www.addgene.org/53234/ https://www.addgene.org/100835/
How to cite: pAAV-CAG-DIO-CFL-SN-P2A-GCaMP6f was a gift from Yasunori Hayashi (Addgene plasmid # 181742 ; http://n2t.net/addgene:181742 ; RRID:Addgene_181742)
