>Addgene plasmid #181742 | pAAV-CAG-DIO-CFL-SN-P2A-GCaMP6f | depositor partial sequence | sequence record 351497 | insert gene (CFL-SN-P2A-GCaMP6f)
ATGGCCTCCGGTGTGGCTGTCTCTGATGGTGTCATCAAGGTGTTCAACGACATGAAGGTGCGTAAGTCTT
CAACGCCAGAGGAGGTGAAGAAGCGCAAGAAGGCGGTGCTCTTCTGCCTGAGTGAGGACAAGAAGAACAT
CATCCTGGAGGAGGGCAAGGAGATCCTGGTGGGCGATGTGGGCCAGACTGTCGACGATCCCTACGCCACC
TTTGTCAAGATGCTGCCAGATAAGGACTGCCGCTATGCCCTCTATGATGCAACCTATGAGACCAAGGAGA
GCAAGAAGGAGGATCTGGTGTTTATCTTCTGGGCCCCCGAGTCTGCGCCCCTTAAGAGCAAAATGATTTA
TGCCAGCTCCAAGGACGCCATCAAGAAGAAGCTGACAGGGATCAAGCATGAATTGCAAGCAAACTGCTAC
GAGGAGGTCAAGGACCGCTGCACCCTGGCAGAGAAGCTGGGGGGCAGTGCGGTCATCTCCCTGGAGGGCA
AGCCTTTGTCTAGAATGGGTTCAGAGGTCGGCCCCGCCCTGTTCCAGAGCGACATGACCTTCAAAATCTT
CATCGACGGCGAGGTGAACGGCCAGAAGTTCACCATCGTGGCCGACGGCAGCAGCAAGTTCCCCCACGGC
GACTTCAACGTGCACGCCGTGTGCGAGACCGGCAAGCTGCCCATGAGCTGGAAGCCCATCTGCCACCTGA
TCCAGTACGGCGAGCCCTTCTTCGCCCGCTACCCCGACGGCATCAGCCATTTCGCCCAGGAGTGCTTCCC
CGAGGGCCTGAGCATCGACCGCACCGTGCGCTTCGAGAACGACGGCACCATGACCAGCCACCACACCTAC
GAGCTGGACGACACCTGCGTGGTGAGCCGCATCACCGTGAACTGCGACGGCTTCCAGCCCGACGGCCCCA
TCATGCGCGACCAGCTGGTGGACATCCTGCCCAGCGAGACCCACATGTTCCCCCACGGCCCCAACGCCGT
GCGCCAGACCGCCACCATCGGCTTCACCACCGCCGACGGCGGCAAGATGATGGGCCACTTCGACAGCAAG
ATGACCTTCAACGGCAGCCGCGCCATCGAGATCCCCGGCCCACACTTCGTGACCATCATCACCAAGCAGA
CGAGGGACACTAGCGACAAGCGCGACCACGTGTGCCAGCGCGAGGTGGCCTACGCCCACAGCGTGCCCCG
CATCACCAGCGCCATCGGTAGCGACGAGGATCTCGAGGGAAGCGGAGCCACTAACTTCTCCCTGTTGAAA
CAAGCAGGTGACGTCGAGGAGAATCCTGGCCCAGGATCCCGGGATCCACCGGTCACCATGGGTTCTCATC
ATCATCATCATCATGGTATGGCTAGCATGACTGGTGGACAGCAAATGGGTCGGGATCTGTACGACGATGA
CGATAAGGATCTCGCCACCATGGTCGACTCATCACGTCGTAAGTGGAATAAGACAGGTCACGCAGTCAGA
GCTATAGGTCGGCTGAGCTCACTCGAGAACGTCTATATCAAGGCCGACAAGCAGAAGAACGGCATCAAGG
CGAACTTCAAGATCCGCCACAACATCGAGGACGGCGGCGTGCAGCTCGCCTACCACTACCAGCAGAACAC
CCCCATCGGCGACGGCCCCGTGCTGCTGCCCGACAACCACTACCTGAGCGTGCAGTCCAAACTTTCGAAA
GACCCCAACGAGAAGCGCGATCACATGGTCCTGCTGGAGTTCGTGACCGCCGCCGGGATCACTCTCGGCA
TGGACGAGCTGTACAAGGGCGGTACCGGAGGGAGCATGGTGAGCAAGGGCGAGGAGCTGTTCACCGGGGT
GGTGCCCATCCTGGTCGAGCTGGACGGCGACGTAAACGGCCACAAGTTCAGCGTGTCCGGCGAGGGTGAG
GGCGATGCCACCTACGGCAAGCTGACCCTGAAGTTCATCTGCACCACCGGCAAGCTGCCCGTGCCCTGGC
CCACCCTCGTGACCACCCTGACCTACGGCGTGCAGTGCTTCAGCCGCTACCCCGACCACATGAAGCAGCA
CGACTTCTTCAAGTCCGCCATGCCCGAAGGCTACATCCAGGAGCGCACCATCTTCTTCAAGGACGACGGC
AACTACAAGACCCGCGCCGAGGTGAAGTTCGAGGGCGACACCCTGGTGAACCGCATCGAGCTGAAGGGCA
TCGACTTCAAGGAGGACGGCAACATCCTGGGGCACAAGCTGGAGTACAACCTGCCGGACCAACTGACTGA
AGAGCAGATCGCAGAATTTAAAGAGGAATTCTCCCTATTTGACAAGGACGGGGATGGGACAATAACAACC
AAGGAGCTGGGGACGGTGATGCGGTCTCTGGGGCAGAACCCCACAGAAGCAGAGCTGCAGGACATGATCA
ATGAAGTAGATGCCGACGGTGACGGCACAATCGACTTCCCTGAGTTCCTGACAATGATGGCAAGAAAAAT
GAAATACAGGGACACGGAAGAAGAAATTAGAGAAGCGTTCGGTGTGTTTGATAAGGATGGCAATGGCTAC
ATCAGTGCAGCAGAGCTTCGCCACGTGATGACAAACCTTGGAGAGAAGTTAACAGATGAAGAGGTTGATG
AAATGATCAGGGAAGCAGACATCGATGGGGATGGTCAGGTAAACTACGAAGAGTTTGTACAAATGATGAC
AGCGAAGTGA
